>Addgene plasmid #248363 | pJW53(uTEV3-DHFR2.0-IRES-mCherry) | addgene full sequence | sequence record 494652 | Addgene NGS Result
CAAACGATGAGCGTGACACCACGATGCCTGTAGCAATGGCAACAACGTTGCGCAAACTATTAACTGGCGA
ACTACTTACTCTAGCTTCCCGGCAACAATTAATAGACTGGATGGAGGCGGATAAAGTTGCAGGACCACTT
CTGCGCTCGGCCCTTCCGGCTGGCTGGTTTATTGCTGATAAATCTGGAGCCGGTGAGCGTGGGTCTCGCG
GTATCATTGCAGCACTGGGGCCAGATGGTAAGCCCTCCCGTATCGTAGTTATCTACACGACGGGGAGTCA
GGCAACTATGGATGAACGAAATAGACAGATCGCTGAGATAGGTGCCTCACTGATTAAGCATTGGTAACTG
TCAGACCAAGTTTACTCATATATACTTTAGATTGATTTAAAACTTCATTTTTAATTTAAAAGGATCTAGG
TGAAGATCCTTTTTGATAATCTCATGACCAAAATCCCTTAACGTGAGTTTTCGTTCCACTGAGCGTCAGA
CCCCGTAGAAAAGATCAAAGGATCTTCTTGAGATCCTTTTTTTCTGCGCGTAATCTGCTGCTTGCAAACA
AAAAAACCACCGCTACCAGCGGTGGTTTGTTTGCCGGATCAAGAGCTACCAACTCTTTTTCCGAAGGTAA
CTGGCTTCAGCAGAGCGCAGATACCAAATACTGTTCTTCTAGTGTAGCCGTAGTTAGGCCACCACTTCAA
GAACTCTGTAGCACCGCCTACATACCTCGCTCTGCAAATCCTGTTACCAGTGGCTGCTGCCAGTGGCGAT
AAGTCGTGTCTTACCGGGTTGGACTCAAGACGATAGTTACCGGATAAGGCGCAGCGGTCGGGCTGAACGG
GGGGTTCGTGCACACAGCCCAGCTTGGAGCGAACGACCTACACCGAACTGAGATACCTACAGCGTGAGCT
ATGAGAAAGCGCCACGCTTCCCGAAGGGAGAAAGGCGGACAGGTATCCGGTAAGCGGCAGGGTCGGAACA
GGAGAGCGCACGAGGGAGCTTCCAGGGGGAAACGCCTGGTATCTTTATAGTCCTGTCGGGTTTCGCCACC
TCTGACTTGAGCGTCGATTTTTGTGATGCTCGTCAGGGGGGCGGAGCCTATGGAAAAACGCCAGCAACGC
GGCCTTTTTACGGTTCCTGGCCTTTTGCTGGCCTTTTGCTCACATGTTCTTTCCTGCGTTATCCCCTGAT
TCTGTGGATAACCGTATTACCGCCTTTGAGTGAGCTGATACCGCTCGCCGCAGCCGAACTACCGAGCGCA
GCGAGTCAGTGAGCGAGGAAGCGGAAGAGCGCCCAATACGCAAACCGCCTCTCCCCGCGCGTTGGCCGAT
TCATTAATGCAGCTGGCACGACAGGTTTCCCGACTGGAAAGCGGGCAGTGAGCGCAACGCAATTAATGTG
AGTTAGCTCACTCATTAGGCACCCCAGGCTTTACACTTTATGCTTCCGGCTCGTATGTTGTGTGGAATTG
TGAGCGGATAACAATTTCACACAGGAAACAGCTATGACCATGATTACGCCAAGCGCGCAATTAACCCTCA
CTAAAGGGAACAAAATCTGGAGCTGCAAGCTTAATGTAGTCTTATGCAATACTCTTGTAGTCTTGCAACA
TGGTAACGATGAGTTAGCAACATGCCTTACAAGGAGAGAAAAAGCACCGTGCATGCCGATTGGTGGAAGT
AAGGTGGTACGATCGTGCCTTATTAGGAAGGCAACAGACGGGTCTGACATGGATTGGACGAACCACTGAA
TTGCCGCATTGCAGAGATATTGTATTTAAGTGCCTAGCTCGATACATAAACGGGTCTCTCTGGTTAGACC
AGATCTGAGCCTGGGAGCTCTCTGGCTAACTAGGGAACCCACTGCTTAAGCCTCAATAAAGCTTGCCTTG
AGTGCTTCAAGTAGTGTGTGCCCGTCTGTTGTGTGACTCTGGTAACTAGAGATCCCTCAGACCCTTTTAG
TCAGTGTGGAAAATCTCTAGCAGTGGCGCCCGAACAGGGACTTGAAAGCGAAAGGGAAACCAGAGGAGCT
CTCTCGACGCAGGACTCGGCTTGCTGAAGCGCGCACGGCAAGAGGCGAGGGGCGGCGACTGGTGAGTACG
CCAAAAATTTTGACTAGCGGAGGCTAGAAGGAGAGAGATGGGTGCGAGAGCGTCAGTATTAAGCGGGGGA
GAATTAGATCGCGATGGGAAAAAATTCGGTTAAGGCCAGGGGGAAAGAAAAAATATAAATTAAAACATAT
AGTATGGGCAAGCAGGGAGCTAGAACGATTCGCAGTTAATCCTGGCCTGTTAGAAACATCAGAAGGCTGT
AGACAAATACTGGGACAGCTACAACCATCCCTTCAGACAGGATCAGAAGAACTTAGATCATTATATAATA
CAGTAGCAACCCTCTATTGTGTGCATCAAAGGATAGAGATAAAAGACACCAAGGAAGCTTTAGACAAGAT
AGAGGAAGAGCAAAACAAAAGTAAGACCACCGCACAGCAAGCGGCCGCTGATCTTCAGACCTGGAGGAGG
AGATATGAGGGACAATTGGAGAAGTGAATTATATAAATATAAAGTAGTAAAAATTGAACCATTAGGAGTA
GCACCCACCAAGGCAAAGAGAAGAGTGGTGCAGAGAGAAAAAAGAGCAGTGGGAATAGGAGCTTTGTTCC
TTGGGTTCTTGGGAGCAGCAGGAAGCACTATGGGCGCAGCGTCAATGACGCTGACGGTACAGGCCAGACA
ATTATTGTCTGGTATAGTGCAGCAGCAGAACAATTTGCTGAGGGCTATTGAGGCGCAACAGCATCTGTTG
CAACTCACAGTCTGGGGCATCAAGCAGCTCCAGGCAAGAATCCTGGCTGTGGAAAGATACCTAAAGGATC
AACAGCTCCTGGGGATTTGGGGTTGCTCTGGAAAACTCATTTGCACCACTGCTGTGCCTTGGAATGCTAG
TTGGAGTAATAAATCTCTGGAACAGATTTGGAATCACACGACCTGGATGGAGTGGGACAGAGAAATTAAC
AATTACACAAGCTTAATACACTCCTTAATTGAAGAATCGCAAAACCAGCAAGAAAAGAATGAACAAGAAT
TATTGGAATTAGATAAATGGGCAAGTTTGTGGAATTGGTTTAACATAACAAATTGGCTGTGGTATATAAA
ATTATTCATAATGATAGTAGGAGGCTTGGTAGGTTTAAGAATAGTTTTTGCTGTACTTTCTATAGTGAAT
AGAGTTAGGCAGGGATATTCACCATTATCGTTTCAGACCCACCTCCCAACCCCGAGGGGACCCGACAGGC
CCGAAGGAATAGAAGAAGAAGGTGGAGAGAGAGACAGAGACAGATCCATTCGATTAGTGAACGGATCTCG
ACGGTATCGGTTAACTTTTAAAAGAAAAGGGGGGATTGGGGGGTACAGTGCAGGGGAAAGAATAGTAGAC
ATAATAGCAACAGACATACAAACTAAAGAATTACAAAAACAAATTACAAAAATTCAAAATTTTATCGATC
ACGAGACTAGCCTCCGTTACATAACTTACGGTAAATGGCCCGCCTGGCTGACCGCCCAACGACCCCCGCC
CATTGACGTCAATAATGACGTATGTTCCCATAGTAACGCCAATAGGGACTTTCCATTGACGTCAATGGGT
GGAGTATTTACGGTAAACTGCCCACTTGGCAGTACATCAAGTGTATCATATGCCAAGTACGCCCCCTATT
GACGTCAATGACGGTAAATGGCCCGCCTGGCATTATGCCCAGTACATGACCTTATGGGACTTTCCTACTT
GGCAGTACATCTACGTATTAGTCATCGCTATTACCATGGTGATGCGGTTTTGGCAGTACATCAATGGGCG
TGGATAGCGGTTTGACTCACGGGGATTTCCAAGTCTCCACCCCATTGACGTCAATGGGAGTTTGTTTTGG
CACCAAAATCAACGGGACTTTCCAAAATGTCGTAACAACTCCGCCCCATTGACGCAAATGGGCGGTAGGC
GTGTACGGTGGGAGGTCTATATAAGCAGAGCTGGTTTAGTGAACCGTCAGATCCGCTAGCGCTACCGGAC
TCAGATCTCGAGCTCAAGCTTCGAATTCTGCAGTCGACGGTACCGCGGGCCCGGGATCCACCGGTCGAGC
TCGGATCCAGTACCCTTCACCATGGACTACAAGGACGACGACGACAAGGGAGAAAGCTTGTTTAAGGGGC
CGCGTGATTACAACCCGATATCGAGCACCATTTGTCATTTGACGAATGAATCTGATGGGCACACAACATC
GTTGTATGGTATTGGATTTGGTCCCTTCATCATTACAAACAAGCACTTGTTTAGAAGAAATAATGGAACA
CTGTTGGTCCAATCACTACATGGTGTATTCAAGGTCAAGAACACCACGACTTTGCAACAACACCTCATTG
ATGGGAGGGACATGATAATTATTCGCATGCCTAAGGATTTCCCACCATTTCCTCAAAAGCTGAAATTTAG
AGAGCCACAAAGGGAAGAGCGCATATGTCTTGTGACAACCAACTTCCAAACTAAGAGCATGTCTAGCATG
GTGTCAGACACTAGTTGCACATTCCCTTCATCTGATGGCACATTCTGGAAGCATTGGATTCAAACCAAGG
ATGGGCAGTGTGGCAATCCATTAGTATCAACTAGAGATGGGTTCATTGTTGGTATACACTCAGCATCGAA
TTTCACCAACACAAACAATTATTTCGCAAGCGTGCCGAAAAACTTCATGGAATTGTTGACAAATCAGGAG
GCGCAGCAGTGGGTTAGTGGTTGGCGATTAAATGCTGACTCAGTATTGTGGGGGGGCCATAAAGTTTTCA
TGGTGAAACCTGAAGAGCCTTTTCAGCCAGTTAAGGAAGCGACTCAACTCATGAATATCAGTCTGATTGC
GGCGTTAGCGGTAGATCGCGTTATCGGCATGGAAAACGCGATGCCGTGGAACCTGCCTGCCGATCTCGCC
TGGTTTAAACGCAACACCTTAAATAAACCCGTGATTATGGGCCGCCATACCTGGGAATCAATCGGTCGTC
CGTTGCCAGGACGCAAAAATATTATCCTCAGCAGTCAACCGGGCACGGACGATCGCGTAACGAGAGTGAA
GTCGGTGGATGAAGCCATCGCGGCGTGTGGTGACGTACCAGAAATCATGGTTATTGGCGGCGGTCGCGTT
TATGAACAGTTCTTGCCAAAAGCGCAAAAACTGTATCTGAGCCATATCGACGCAGAAGTGGATGGCGACA
CCCATTTCCCGGATTACGAGCCGGATGACTGGGAATCGGTATTCAGCGAATTCCACGATGCTGATGCGCT
TAACTCTCACAGCTATTGCTTTGAGATTCTGGAGCGGCGATGACCCCTCTCCCTCCCCCCCCCCTAACGT
TACTGGCCGAAGCCGCTTGGAATAAGGCCGGTGTGCGTTTGTCTATATGTTATTTTCCACCATATTGCCG
TCTTTTGGCAATGTGAGGGCCCGGAAACCTGGCCCTGTCTTCTTGACGAGCATTCCTAGGGGTCTTTCCC
CTCTCGCCAAAGGAATGCAAGGTCTGTTGAATGTCGTGAAGGAAGCAGTTCCTCTGGAAGCTTCTTGAAG
ACAAACAACGTCTGTAGCGACCCTTTGCAGGCAGCGGAACCCCCCACCTGGCGACAGGTGCCTCTGCGGC
CAAAAGCCACGTGTATAAGATACACCTGCAAAGGCGGCACAACCCCAGTGCCACGTTGTGAGTTGGATAG
TTGTGGAAAGAGTCAAATGGCTCTCCTCAAGCGTATTCAACAAGGGGCTGAAGGATGCCCAGAAGGTACC
CCATTGTATGGGATCTGATCTGGGGCCTCGGTGCACATGCTTTACATGTGTTTAGTCGAGGTTAAAAAAA
CGTCTAGGCCCCCCGAACCACGGGGACGTGGTTTTCCTTTGAAAAACACGATGATAATATGGCCACAACC
ATGGTGAGCAAGGGCGAGGAGGATAACATGGCCATCATCAAGGAGTTCATGCGCTTCAAGGTGCACATGG
AGGGCTCCGTGAACGGCCACGAGTTCGAGATCGAGGGCGAGGGCGAGGGCCGCCCCTACGAGGGCACCCA
GACCGCCAAGCTGAAGGTGACCAAGGGTGGCCCCCTGCCCTTCGCCTGGGACATCCTGTCCCCTCAGTTC
ATGTACGGCTCCAAGGCCTACGTGAAGCACCCCGCCGACATCCCCGACTACTTGAAGCTGTCCTTCCCCG
AGGGCTTCAAGTGGGAGCGCGTGATGAACTTCGAGGACGGCGGCGTGGTGACCGTGACCCAGGACTCCTC
CCTGCAGGACGGCGAGTTCATCTACAAGGTGAAGCTGCGCGGCACCAACTTCCCCTCCGACGGCCCCGTA
ATGCAGAAGAAGACCATGGGCTGGGAGGCCTCCTCCGAGCGGATGTACCCCGAGGACGGCGCCCTGAAGG
GCGAGATCAGGCAGAGGCTGAAGCTGAAGGACGGCGGCCACTACGACGCTGAGGTCAAGACCACCTACAA
GGCCAAGAAGCCCGTGCAGCTGCCCGGCGCCTACAACGTCAACATCAAGTTGGACATCACCTCCCACAAC
GAGGACTACACCATCGTGGAACAGTACGAACGCGCCGAGGGCCGCCACTCCACCGGCGGCATGGACGAGC
TGTACAAGTAGAGCGGCCGCACTCGAGATATCTAGACCCAGCTTTCTTGTACAAAGTGGTTGATATCCAG
CACAGTGGCGGCCGCTCGACAATCAACCTCTGGATTACAAAATTTGTGAAAGATTGACTGGTATTCTTAA
CTATGTTGCTCCTTTTACGCTATGTGGATACGCTGCTTTAATGCCTTTGTATCATGCTATTGCTTCCCGT
ATGGCTTTCATTTTCTCCTCCTTGTATAAATCCTGGTTGCTGTCTCTTTATGAGGAGTTGTGGCCCGTTG
TCAGGCAACGTGGCGTGGTGTGCACTGTGTTTGCTGACGCAACCCCCACTGGTTGGGGCATTGCCACCAC
CTGTCAGCTCCTTTCCGGGACTTTCGCTTTCCCCCTCCCTATTGCCACGGCGGAACTCATCGCCGCCTGC
CTTGCCCGCTGCTGGACAGGGGCTCGGCTGTTGGGCACTGACAATTCCGTGGTGTTGTCGGGGAAGCTGA
CGTCCTTTCCATGGCTGCTCGCCTGTGTTGCCACCTGGATTCTGCGCGGGACGTCCTTCTGCTACGTCCC
TTCGGCCCTCAATCCAGCGGACCTTCCTTCCCGCGGCCTGCTGCCGGCTCTGCGGCCTCTTCCGCGTCTT
CGCCTTCGCCCTCAGACGAGTCGGATCTCCCTTTGGGCCGCCTCCCCGCCTGGAATTCTGCAGATATCCG
GACTAGTGATCTAATTCTACCGGGGATCCGTCGAGGGCCCGGTACCTTTAAGACCAATGACTTACAAGGC
AGCTGTAGATCTTAGCCACTTTTTAAAAGAAAAGGGGGGACTGGAAGGGCTAGCTCACTCCCAACGAAGA
CAAGATCTGCTTTTTGCTTGTACTGGGTCTCTCTGGTTAGACCAGATCTGAGCCTGGGAGCTCTCTGGCT
AACTAGGGAACCCACTGCTTAAGCCTCAATAAAGCTTGCCTTGAGTGCTTCAAGTAGTGTGTGCCCGTCT
GTTGTGTGACTCTGGTAACTAGAGATCCCTCAGACCCTTTTAGTCAGTGTGGAAAATCTCTAGCAGTAGT
AGTTCATGTCATCTTATTATTCAGTATTTATAACTTGCAAAGAAATGAATATCAGAGAGTGAGAGGAACT
TGTTTATTGCAGCTTATAATGGTTACAAATAAAGCAATAGCATCACAAATTTCACAAATAAAGCATTTTT
TTCACTGCATTCTAGTTGTGGTTTGTCCAAACTCATCAATGTATCTTATCATGTCTGGCTCTAGCTATCC
CGCCCCTAACTCCGCCCATCCCGCCCCTAACTCCGCCCAGTTCCGCCCATTCTCCGCCCCATGGCTGACT
AATTTTTTTTATTTATGCAGAGGCCGAGGCCGCCTCGGCCTCTGAGCTATTCCAGAAGTAGTGAGGAGGC
TTTTTTGGAGGCCTAGGGACGTACCCAATTCGCCCTATAGTGAGTCGTATTACGCGCGCTCACTGGCCGT
CGTTTTACAACGTCGTGACTGGGAAAACCCTGGCGTTACCCAACTTAATCGCCTTGCAGCACATCCCCCT
TTCGCCAGCTGGCGTAATAGCGAAGAGGCCCGCACCGATCGCCCTTCCCAACAGTTGCGCAGCCTGAATG
GCGAATGGG
[124 nt withheld, positions 8270-8393]
C
[91 nt withheld, positions 8395-8485]
A
[49 nt withheld, positions 8487-8535]
CCTTTGACGTTGGAGTCCACGTTCTTT
[37 nt withheld, positions 8563-8599]
ACCCTATCTCGGTCTATTCTTTTGATTTATAAGGGATTTTGCCGATTTCGGCCTATTGGTTAAAAAATGA
GCTGATTTAACAAAAATTTAACGCGAATTTTAACAAAATATTAACGCTTACAATTTAGGTGGCACTTTTC
GGGGAAATGTGCGCGGAACCCCTATTTGTTTATTTTTCTAAATACATTCAAATATGTATCCGCTCATGAG
ACAATAACCCTGATAAATGCTTCAATAATATTGAAAAAGGAAGAGTATGAGTATTCAACATTTCCGTGTC
GCCCTTATTCCCTTTTTTGCGGCATTTTGCCTTCCTGTTTTTGCTCACCCAGAAACGCTGGTGAAAGTAA
AAGATGCTGAAGATCAGTTGGGTGCACGAGTGGGTTACATCGAACTGGATCTCAACAGCGGTAAGATCCT
TGAGAGTTTTCGCCCCGAAGAACGTTTTCCAATGATGAGCACTTTTAAAGTTCTGCTATGTGGCGCGGTA
TTATCCCGTATTGACGCCGGGCAAGAGCAACTCGGTCGCCGCATACACTATTCTCAGAATGACTTGGTTG
AGTACTCACCAGTCACAGAAAAGCATCTTACGGATGGCATGACAGTAAGAGAATTATGCAGTGCTGCCAT
AACCATGAGTGATAACACTGCGGCCAACTTACTTCTGACAACGATCGGAGGACCGAAGGAGCTAACCGCT
TTTTTGCACAACATGGGGGATCATGTAACTCGCCTTGATCGTTGGGAACCGGAGCTGAATGAAGCCATAC
Features (pLannotate 1.2.2; 32 found; start..end, strand, type, name):
    518..1106    +  rep_origin     ori: high-copy-number ColE1/pMB1/pBR322/pUC origin of replication
   1289..1381    +  CDS            lacI (fragment): lac repressor; lacI; The lac repressor binds to the lac operator to inhibit transcription in E. coli. This inhibition can be relieved by adding lactose or isopropyl-β-D-thiogalactopyranoside (IPTG).
   1394..1415    +  protein_bind   CAP binding site: CAP binding activates transcription in the presence of cAMP. E. coli catabolite activator protein
   1430..1460    +  promoter       lac promoter: promoter for the E. coli lac operon
   1468..1484    +  protein_bind   lac operator: The lac repressor binds to the lac operator to inhibit transcription in E. coli. This inhibition can be relieved by adding lactose or isopropyl-β-D-thiogalactopyranoside (IPTG). lac repressor encoded by lacI
   1529..1547    +  promoter       T3 promoter: promoter for bacteriophage T3 RNA polymerase
   1575..1801    +  promoter       RSV promoter: Rous sarcoma virus enhancer/promoter
   1802..1982    +  LTR            5' LTR (truncated): truncated 5' long terminal repeat (LTR) from HIV-1
   2029..2154    +  misc_feature   HIV-1 Ψ: packaging signal of human immunodeficiency virus type 1
   2138..2501    +  CDS            HIV-1 gag (fragment): gag protein from human immunodeficiency virus 1; gag
   2647..2880    +  misc_feature   RRE: The Rev response element (RRE) of HIV-1 allows for Rev-dependent mRNA export from the nucleus to the cytoplasm.
   3257..3357    +  CDS            Rev (fragment): human immunodeficiency virus 1 (HIV-1) Rev protein; rev; enhances nuclear export of unspliced and incompletely spliced viral mRNAs
   3376..3493    +  misc_feature   cPPT/CTS: central polypurine tract and central termination sequence of HIV-1
   3515..3818    +  enhancer       CMV enhancer: human cytomegalovirus immediate early enhancer
   3819..4022    +  promoter       CMV promoter: human cytomegalovirus (CMV) immediate early promoter
   4045..4125    +  misc_feature   MCS: multiple cloning site
   4158..4178    +  CDS            FLAG (fragment): FLAG® epitope tag, followed by an enterokinase cleavage site
   4179..4886    +  CDS            TEV protease: tobacco etch virus protease (Kapust et al., 2001)
   4887..5359    +  CDS            ecDHFR (fragment): E. coli dihydrofolate reductase; folA
   5475..5937    +  misc_feature   IRES: internal ribosome entry site (IRES) of the encephalomyocarditis virus (EMCV)
   5951..6661    +  CDS            mCherry: monomeric derivative of DsRed fluorescent protein (Shaner et al., 2004) mammalian codon-optimized
   6686..6710    -  protein_bind   attB2: mutant version of attB; recombination site for the Gateway® BP reaction BP Clonase™
   6741..7329    +  misc_feature   WPRE: woodchuck hepatitis virus posttranscriptional regulatory element
   7392..7529    +  CDS            nef (fragment): NEF_HV1LA - Experimental evidence at protein level: Swiss-Prot protein existence level 1. Extracellular Nef protein targets CD4(+) T-lymphocytes for apoptosis by interacting with CXCR4 surface receptors. From Human immunodeficiency virus type 1 group M subtype B (isolate Lai) (HIV-1).
   7515..7695    +  LTR            5' LTR (truncated): truncated 5' long terminal repeat (LTR) from HIV-1
   7767..7888    +  polyA_signal   SV40 poly(A) signal: SV40 polyadenylation signal
   7928..8063    +  rep_origin     SV40 ori: SV40 origin of replication
   8084..8102    -  promoter       T7 promoter: promoter for bacteriophage T7 RNA polymerase
   8110..8265    +  CDS            lacZα (fragment): LacZα fragment of β-galactosidase; lacZ fragment
   8270..8698    +  rep_origin     f1 ori (sequence partly withheld): f1 bacteriophage origin of replication; arrow indicates direction of (+) strand synthesis
   8751..8855    +  promoter       AmpR promoter: bla
   8856..347     +  CDS            AmpR (across the origin): β-lactamase; bla; confers resistance to ampicillin, carbenicillin, and related antibiotics
