[The description below was written by a language model from this plasmid's Addgene catalogue record and pLannotate feature annotations shown in this document.]
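Description:
pJW53(uTEV3-DHFR2.0-IRES-mCherry) is a 9,369-nt lentiviral transfer plasmid built on a pLenti backbone for expressing a destabilized form of the engineered TEV protease variant uTEV3 in mammalian cells. It is propagated in E. coli under ampicillin selection (AmpR with its own promoter). The annotation identifies a ColE1/pUC-type origin, although the catalogue entry lists the plasmid as low copy. An f1 origin, an SV40 origin and remnants of lac/lacZα cloning sequences with flanking T3 and T7 promoters are also present in the backbone. No mammalian drug-selection marker is annotated.

The viral portion has a third-generation-style layout. An RSV promoter drives a truncated HIV-1 5' LTR, followed by the Ψ packaging signal with a partial gag sequence, the Rev response element for Rev-dependent nuclear export of the genomic RNA, and the cPPT/CTS. It ends in WPRE, a truncated 3' LTR and an SV40 polyadenylation signal. Packaging functions are not encoded on this plasmid and would need to be supplied separately.

Between these elements, the CMV enhancer/promoter drives a single bicistronic transcript. The first cistron carries a partial FLAG tag match followed by the TEV protease coding sequence, which is directly adjacent to an E. coli DHFR-derived sequence (the "DHFR2.0" domain). Such ecDHFR-derived domains generally act as degrons that cause fusion proteins to be degraded unless stabilized by a ligand such as trimethoprim, though the record does not state the ligand or specific mutations. An EMCV IRES then allows translation of mCherry from the same mRNA, marking transduced or transfected cells by red fluorescence. The associated work concerns a programmable genetic platform for noninvasive biosensors, in which controllable protease activity is presumably a component.
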