Addgene plasmid #248363: pJW53(uTEV3-DHFR2.0-IRES-mCherry)
Purpose: Lentiviral vector that can express destabilized uTEV3. Expressed off of CMV promoter with mCherry marker
Depositing lab: Arnab Mukherjee. Depositing organization: University of California, Santa Barbara. Publication: A programmable genetic platform for engineering noninvasive biosensors. Chacko AN, Dhanabalan KM, Wan J, Chien R, Anderson NT, Xu B, Pham K, Tiwari R, Mukherjee A. Sci Adv. 2026 Jan 16;12(3):eaec1211. doi: 10.1126/sciadv.aec1211. Epub 2026 Jan 14. PubMed 41533785.
Backbone
  Vector backbone: pLenti
  Vector type: Lentiviral
Growth in bacteria
  Bacterial resistance: Ampicillin, 100 μg/mL
  Growth temperature: 37°C
  Growth strain: NEB Stable
  Copy number: Low Copy
Gene/Insert
  Gene/Insert name: uTEV3-DHFR2.0
  Species: Synthetic
  Promoter: CMV
  Cloning method: Gibson Cloning
Terms and licenses: Academic/Nonprofit Terms; Industry Terms: Not Available to Industry
Depositor comments: Please visit https://doi.org/10.1101/2025.09.07.674790 for bioRxiv preprint.
How to cite: pJW53(uTEV3-DHFR2.0-IRES-mCherry) was a gift from Arnab Mukherjee (Addgene plasmid # 248363 ; http://n2t.net/addgene:248363 ; RRID:Addgene_248363)
